>Addgene plasmid #88844 | pFUGW-ZipACR-EYFP | addgene full sequence | sequence record 174160 | Addgene NGS Result
GTCGACGGATCGGGAGATCTCCCGATCCCCTATGGTGCACTCTCAGTACAATCTGCTCTGATGCCGCATA
GTTAAGCCAGTATCTGCTCCCTGCTTGTGTGTTGGAGGTCGCTGAGTAGTGCGCGAGCAAAATTTAAGCT
ACAACAAGGCAAGGCTTGACCGACAATTGCATGAAGAATCTGCTTAGGGTTAGGCGTTTTGCGCTGCTTC
GCGATGTACGGGCCAGATATACGCGTTGACATTGATTATTGACTAGTTATTAATAGTAATCAATTACGGG
GTCATTAGTTCATAGCCCATATATGGAGTTCCGCGTTACATAACTTACGGTAAATGGCCCGCCTGGCTGA
CCGCCCAACGACCCCCGCCCATTGACGTCAATAATGACGTATGTTCCCATAGTAACGCCAATAGGGACTT
TCCATTGACGTCAATGGGTGGAGTATTTACGGTAAACTGCCCACTTGGCAGTACATCAAGTGTATCATAT
GCCAAGTACGCCCCCTATTGACGTCAATGACGGTAAATGGCCCGCCTGGCATTATGCCCAGTACATGACC
TTATGGGACTTTCCTACTTGGCAGTACATCTACGTATTAGTCATCGCTATTACCATGGTGATGCGGTTTT
GGCAGTACATCAATGGGCGTGGATAGCGGTTTGACTCACGGGGATTTCCAAGTCTCCACCCCATTGACGT
CAATGGGAGTTTGTTTTGGCACCAAAATCAACGGGACTTTCCAAAATGTCGTAACAACTCCGCCCCATTG
ACGCAAATGGGCGGTAGGCGTGTACGGTGGGAGGTCTATATAAGCAGCGCGTTTTGCCTGTACTGGGTCT
CTCTGGTTAGACCAGATCTGAGCCTGGGAGCTCTCTGGCTAACTAGGGAACCCACTGCTTAAGCCTCAAT
AAAGCTTGCCTTGAGTGCTTCAAGTAGTGTGTGCCCGTCTGTTGTGTGACTCTGGTAACTAGAGATCCCT
CAGACCCTTTTAGTCAGTGTGGAAAATCTCTAGCAGTGGCGCCCGAACAGGGACTTGAAAGCGAAAGGGA
AACCAGAGGAGCTCTCTCGACGCAGGACTCGGCTTGCTGAAGCGCGCACGGCAAGAGGCGAGGGGCGGCG
ACTGGTGAGTACGCCAAAAATTTTGACTAGCGGAGGCTAGAAGGAGAGAGATGGGTGCGAGAGCGTCAGT
ATTAAGCGGGGGAGAATTAGATCGCGATGGGAAAAAATTCGGTTAAGGCCAGGGGGAAAGAAAAAATATA
AATTAAAACATATAGTATGGGCAAGCAGGGAGCTAGAACGATTCGCAGTTAATCCTGGCCTGTTAGAAAC
ATCAGAAGGCTGTAGACAAATACTGGGACAGCTACAACCATCCCTTCAGACAGGATCAGAAGAACTTAGA
TCATTATATAATACAGTAGCAACCCTCTATTGTGTGCATCAAAGGATAGAGATAAAAGACACCAAGGAAG
CTTTAGACAAGATAGAGGAAGAGCAAAACAAAAGTAAGACCACCGCACAGCAAGCGGCCGCTGATCTTCA
GACCTGGAGGAGGAGATATGAGGGACAATTGGAGAAGTGAATTATATAAATATAAAGTAGTAAAAATTGA
ACCATTAGGAGTAGCACCCACCAAGGCAAAGAGAAGAGTGGTGCAGAGAGAAAAAAGAGCAGTGGGAATA
GGAGCTTTGTTCCTTGGGTTCTTGGGAGCAGCAGGAAGCACTATGGGCGCAGCGTCAATGACGCTGACGG
TACAGGCCAGACAATTATTGTCTGGTATAGTGCAGCAGCAGAACAATTTGCTGAGGGCTATTGAGGCGCA
ACAGCATCTGTTGCAACTCACAGTCTGGGGCATCAAGCAGCTCCAGGCAAGAATCCTGGCTGTGGAAAGA
TACCTAAAGGATCAACAGCTCCTGGGGATTTGGGGTTGCTCTGGAAAACTCATTTGCACCACTGCTGTGC
CTTGGAATGCTAGTTGGAGTAATAAATCTCTGGAACAGATTTGGAATCACACGACCTGGATGGAGTGGGA
CAGAGAAATTAACAATTACACAAGCTTAATACACTCCTTAATTGAAGAATCGCAAAACCAGCAAGAAAAG
AATGAACAAGAATTATTGGAATTAGATAAATGGGCAAGTTTGTGGAATTGGTTTAACATAACAAATTGGC
TGTGGTATATAAAATTATTCATAATGATAGTAGGAGGCTTGGTAGGTTTAAGAATAGTTTTTGCTGTACT
TTCTATAGTGAATAGAGTTAGGCAGGGATATTCACCATTATCGTTTCAGACCCACCTCCCAACCCCGAGG
GGACCCGACAGGCCCGAAGGAATAGAAGAAGAAGGTGGAGAGAGAGACAGAGACAGATCCATTCGATTAG
TGAACGGATCGGCACTGCGTGCGCCAATTCTGCAGACAAATGGCAGTATTCATCCACAATTTTAAAAGAA
AAGGGGGGATTGGGGGGTACAGTGCAGGGGAAAGAATAGTAGACATAATAGCAACAGACATACAAACTAA
AGAATTACAAAAACAAATTACAAAAATTCAAAATTTTCGGGTTTATTACAGGGACAGCAGAGATCCAGTT
TGGTTAATCGCATGCTAGCTAGTTCGAACCTTAATTAACCCGTGTCGGCTCCAGATCTGGCCTCCGCGCC
GGGTTTTGGCGCCTCCCGCGGGCGCCCCCCTCCTCACGGCGAGCGCTGCCACGTCAGACGAAGGGCGCAG
CGAGCGTCCTGATCCTTCCGCCCGGACGCTCAGGACAGCGGCCCGCTGCTCATAAGACTCGGCCTTAGAA
CCCCAGTATCAGCAGAAGGACATTTTAGGACGGGACTTGGGTGACTCTAGGGCACTGGTTTTCTTTCCAG
AGAGCGGAACAGGCGAGGAAAAGTAGTCCCTTCTCGGCGATTCTGCGGAGGGATCTCCGTGGGGCGGTGA
ACGCCGATGATTATATAAGGACGCGCCGGGTGTGGCACAGCTAGTTCCGTCGCAGCCGGGATTTGGGTCG
CGGTTCTTGTTTGTGGATCGCTGTGATCGTCACTTGGTGAGTAGCGGGCTGCTGGGCTGGCCGGGGCTTT
CGTGGCCGCCGGGCCGCTCGGTGGGACGGAAGCGTGTGGAGAGACCGCCAAGGGCTGTAGTCTGGGTCCG
CGAGCAAGGTTGCCCTGAACTGGGGGTTGGGGGGAGCGCAGCAAAATGGCGGCTGTTCCCGAGTCTTGAA
TGGAAGACGCTTGTGAGGCGGGCTGTGAGGTCGTTGAAACAAGGTGGGGGGCATGGTGGGCGGCAAGAAC
CCAAGGTCTTGAGGCCTTCGCTAATGCGGGAAAGCTCTTATTCGGGTGAGATGGGCTGGGGCACCATCTG
GGGACCCTGACGTGAAGTTTGTCACTGACTGGAGAACTCGGTTTGTCGTCTGTTGCGGGGGCGGCAGTTA
TGGCGGTGCCGTTGGGCAGTGCACCCGTACCTTTGGGAGCGCGCGCCCTCGTCGTGTCGTGACGTCACCC
GTTCTGTTGGCTTATAATGCAGGGTGGGGCCACCTGCCGGTAGGTGTGCGGTAGGCTTTTCTCCGTCGCA
GGACGCAGGGTTCGGGCCTAGGGTAGGCTCTCCTGAATCGACAGGCGCCGGACCTCTGGTGAGGGGAGGG
ATAAGTGAGGCGTCAGTTTCTTTGGTCGGTTTTATGTACCTATCTTCTTAAGTAGCTGAAGCTCCGGTTT
TGAACTATGCGCTCGGGGTTGGCGAGTGTGTTTTGTGAAGTTTTTTAGGCACCTTTTGAAATGTAATCAT
TTGGGTCAATATGTAATTTTCAGTGTTAGACTAGTAAATTGTCCGCTAAATTCTGGCCGTTTTTGGCTTT
TTTGTTAGACGAAGCTTGGGCTGCAGGTCGACTCTAGAGGATCCATGGCCGCCCTCCATCAGGCTCTGGA
GGAGCTGGGACAGGGAGCCAGCAGGCACCTCCTGTACAGAGCCCCCGAGGAGATGGTGTATGGCAAGTGG
GTGGAGGCCAACCCTAGGTGCATCGAACTGCACGACCACTCCGACTACGTGTACGTGTTCCAGCTGTGCT
TCGCCGTGGTGTGCGCCTGCCAGGTGATCTTCATGTTCACCAGGGCCCCCAACGTGGGCTGGGAAGCCAT
CTATCTGCCCCTGGCCGAGGTCGTGACCTACAGCATTGCCGCCAACGGAGAGGGCGTGCTGAGGATGGCC
GACGGCAGGTACTTCAATTTCGCCAAACTGGCCGGATGGGCCGTGTGCTGCCCCATTATGCTCATCCAGA
TCGGAGGCATGGCCCAGATCAAGTACAGGACCATCCCCCTGAACAACGTGGTGCTGGCCGCTAGCCTGAA
TAGGATCATCTTCGGCATGGCCAGCGCCATCACAGCCTCCGACCCTGCTAGATGGGGCTTTTACTTCTGC
GCCTGGATCTGTTACCTGACCGAGGTCGGCATCACCCTGACCATCATGGCCGTGGCCATCAGCGACTTCA
GCAAGATCAAGACAGAGCTCGGCCAGTGGGTGGTGGGCCGTATTCAAACCATGAGGATCATCTTTCTGGT
CGCCTGGACCAGCTTCCCCGTCGTGTGGGTGCTGGGCTACACCGGATTCTGCGTGATCCACGAGGACTAC
ATCGCCCTGCTGTATCTGTTCGCCGACCTGCTCTCCAAGAACACCTGGGGAGTGATGATGTGGCATACCA
CCTGGGTGAAACTCAACGGCAAATGGGACAGGGAATTTGCCGCCGCCGGAGGACACGAGGCTCTGAAGAA
GGCCCTGGAGCAGGACGTGGAAATCGGCGCCGGCGAGAAGAACCAGAACCAGCTGACCGCCAGGCAGGCG
GCCGCCGTGAGCAAGGGCGAGGAGCTGTTCACCGGGGTGGTGCCCATCCTGGTCGAGCTGGACGGCGACG
TAAACGGCCACAAGTTCAGCGTGTCCGGCGAGGGCGAGGGCGATGCCACCTACGGCAAGCTGACCCTGAA
GTTCATCTGCACCACCGGCAAGCTGCCCGTGCCCTGGCCCACCCTCGTGACCACCTTCGGCTACGGCCTG
CAGTGCTTCGCCCGCTACCCCGACCACATGAAGCAGCACGACTTCTTCAAGTCCGCCATGCCCGAAGGCT
ACGTCCAGGAGCGCACCATCTTCTTCAAGGACGACGGCAACTACAAGACCCGCGCCGAGGTGAAGTTCGA
GGGCGACACCCTGGTGAACCGCATCGAGCTGAAGGGCATCGACTTCAAGGAGGACGGCAACATCCTGGGG
CACAAGCTGGAGTACAACTACAACAGCCACAACGTCTATATCATGGCCGACAAGCAGAAGAACGGCATCA
AGGTGAACTTCAAGATCCGCCACAACATCGAGGACGGCAGCGTGCAGCTCGCCGACCACTACCAGCAGAA
CACCCCCATCGGCGACGGCCCCGTGCTGCTGCCCGACAACCACTACCTGAGCTACCAGTCCGCCCTGAGC
AAAGACCCCAACGAGAAGCGCGATCACATGGTCCTGCTGGAGTTCGTGACCGCCGCCGGGATCACTCTCG
GCATGGACGAGCTGTACAAGTAAGAATTCGATATCAAGCTTATCGATAATCAACCTCTGGATTACAAAAT
TTGTGAAAGATTGACTGGTATTCTTAACTATGTTGCTCCTTTTACGCTATGTGGATACGCTGCTTTAATG
CCTTTGTATCATGCTATTGCTTCCCGTATGGCTTTCATTTTCTCCTCCTTGTATAAATCCTGGTTGCTGT
CTCTTTATGAGGAGTTGTGGCCCGTTGTCAGGCAACGTGGCGTGGTGTGCACTGTGTTTGCTGACGCAAC
CCCCACTGGTTGGGGCATTGCCACCACCTGTCAGCTCCTTTCCGGGACTTTCGCTTTCCCCCTCCCTATT
GCCACGGCGGAACTCATCGCCGCCTGCCTTGCCCGCTGCTGGACAGGGGCTCGGCTGTTGGGCACTGACA
ATTCCGTGGTGTTGTCGGGGAAATCATCGTCCTTTCCTTGGCTGCTCGCCTGTGTTGCCACCTGGATTCT
GCGCGGGACGTCCTTCTGCTACGTCCCTTCGGCCCTCAATCCAGCGGACCTTCCTTCCCGCGGCCTGCTG
CCGGCTCTGCGGCCTCTTCCGCGTCTTCGCCTTCGCCCTCAGACGAGTCGGATCTCCCTTTGGGCCGCCT
CCCCGCATCGATACCGTCGACCTCGAGACCTAGAAAAACATGGAGCAATCACAAGTAGCAATACAGCAGC
TACCAATGCTGATTGTGCCTGGCTAGAAGCACAAGAGGAGGAGGAGGTGGGTTTTCCAGTCACACCTCAG
GTACCTTTAAGACCAATGACTTACAAGGCAGCTGTAGATCTTAGCCACTTTTTAAAAGAAAAGGGGGGAC
TGGAAGGGCTAATTCACTCCCAACGAAGACAAGATATCCTTGATCTGTGGATCTACCACACACAAGGCTA
CTTCCCTGATTGGCAGAACTACACACCAGGGCCAGGGATCAGATATCCACTGACCTTTGGATGGTGCTAC
AAGCTAGTACCAGTTGAGCAAGAGAAGGTAGAAGAAGCCAATGAAGGAGAGAACACCCGCTTGTTACACC
CTGTGAGCCTGCATGGGATGGATGACCCGGAGAGAGAAGTATTAGAGTGGAGGTTTGACAGCCGCCTAGC
ATTTCATCACATGGCCCGAGAGCTGCATCCGGACTGTACTGGGTCTCTCTGGTTAGACCAGATCTGAGCC
TGGGAGCTCTCTGGCTAACTAGGGAACCCACTGCTTAAGCCTCAATAAAGCTTGCCTTGAGTGCTTCAAG
TAGTGTGTGCCCGTCTGTTGTGTGACTCTGGTAACTAGAGATCCCTCAGACCCTTTTAGTCAGTGTGGAA
AATCTCTAGCAGGGCCCGTTTAAACCCGCTGATCAGCCTCGACTGTGCCTTCTAGTTGCCAGCCATCTGT
TGTTTGCCCCTCCCCCGTGCCTTCCTTGACCCTGGAAGGTGCCACTCCCACTGTCCTTTCCTAATAAAAT
GAGGAAATTGCATCGCATTGTCTGAGTAGGTGTCATTCTATTCTGGGGGGTGGGGTGGGGCAGGACAGCA
AGGGGGAGGATTGGGAAGACAATAGCAGGCATGCTGGGGATGCGGTGGGCTCTATGGCTTCTGAGGCGGA
AAGAACCAGCTGGGGCTCTAGGGGGTATCCCC
[124 nt withheld, positions 7173-7296]
C
[91 nt withheld, positions 7298-7388]
A
[49 nt withheld, positions 7390-7438]
CCTTTGACGTTGGAGTCCACGTTCTTT
[37 nt withheld, positions 7466-7502]
ACCCTATCTCGGTCTATTCTTTTGATTTATAAGGGATTTTGCCGATTTCGGCCTATTGGTTAAAAAATGA
GCTGATTTAACAAAAATTTAACGCGAATTAATTCTGTGGAATGTGTGTCAGTTAGGGTGTGGAAAGTCCC
CAGGCTCCCCAGCAGGCAGAAGTATGCAAAGCATGCATCTCAATTAGTCAGCAACCAGGTGTGGAAAGTC
CCCAGGCTCCCCAGCAGGCAGAAGTATGCAAAGCATGCATCTCAATTAGTCAGCAACCATAGTCCCGCCC
CTAACTCCGCCCATCCCGCCCCTAACTCCGCCCAGTTCCGCCCATTCTCCGCCCCATGGCTGACTAATTT
TTTTTATTTATGCAGAGGCCGAGGCCGCCTCTGCCTCTGAGCTATTCCAGAAGTAGTGAGGAGGCTTTTT
TGGAGGCCTAGGCTTTTGCAAAAAGCTCCCGGGAGCTTGTATATCCATTTTCGGATCTGATCAGCACGTG
TTGACAATTAATCATCGGCATAGTATATCGGCATAGTATAATACGACAAGGTGAGGAACTAAACCATGGC
CAAGTTGACCAGTGCCGTTCCGGTGCTCACCGCGCGCGACGTCGCCGGAGCGGTCGAGTTCTGGACCGAC
CGGCTCGGGTTCTCCCGGGACTTCGTGGAGGACGACTTCGCCGGTGTGGTCCGGGACGACGTGACCCTGT
TCATCAGCGCGGTCCAGGACCAGGTGGTGCCGGACAACACCCTGGCCTGGGTGTGGGTGCGCGGCCTGGA
CGAGCTGTACGCCGAGTGGTCGGAGGTCGTGTCCACGAACTTCCGGGACGCCTCCGGGCCGGCCATGACC
GAGATCGGCGAGCAGCCGTGGGGGCGGGAGTTCGCCCTGCGCGACCCGGCCGGCAACTGCGTGCACTTCG
TGGCCGAGGAGCAGGACTGACACGTGCTACGAGATTTCGATTCCACCGCCGCCTTCTATGAAAGGTTGGG
CTTCGGAATCGTTTTCCGGGACGCCGGCTGGATGATCCTCCAGCGCGGGGATCTCATGCTGGAGTTCTTC
GCCCACCCCAACTTGTTTATTGCAGCTTATAATGGTTACAAATAAAGCAATAGCATCACAAATTTCACAA
ATAAAGCATTTTTTTCACTGCATTCTAGTTGTGGTTTGTCCAAACTCATCAATGTATCTTATCATGTCTG
TATACCGTCGACCTCTAGCTAGAGCTTGGCGTAATCATGGTCATAGCTGTTTCCTGTGTGAAATTGTTAT
CCGCTCACAATTCCACACAACATACGAGCCGGAAGCATAAAGTGTAAAGCCTGGGGTGCCTAATGAGTGA
GCTAACTCACATTAATTGCGTTGCGCTCACTGCCCGCTTTCCAGTCGGGAAACCTGTCGTGCCAGCTGCA
TTAATGAATCGGCCAACGCGCGGGGAGAGGCGGTTTGCGTATTGGGCGCTCTTCCGCTTCCTCGCTCACT
GACTCGCTGCGCTCGGTCGTTCGGCTGCGGCGAGCGGTATCAGCTCACTCAAAGGCGGTAATACGGTTAT
CCACAGAATCAGGGGATAACGCAGGAAAGAACATGTGAGCAAAAGGCCAGCAAAAGGCCAGGAACCGTAA
AAAGGCCGCGTTGCTGGCGTTTTTCCATAGGCTCCGCCCCCCTGACGAGCATCACAAAAATCGACGCTCA
AGTCAGAGGTGGCGAAACCCGACAGGACTATAAAGATACCAGGCGTTTCCCCCTGGAAGCTCCCTCGTGC
GCTCTCCTGTTCCGACCCTGCCGCTTACCGGATACCTGTCCGCCTTTCTCCCTTCGGGAAGCGTGGCGCT
TTCTCATAGCTCACGCTGTAGGTATCTCAGTTCGGTGTAGGTCGTTCGCTCCAAGCTGGGCTGTGTGCAC
GAACCCCCCGTTCAGCCCGACCGCTGCGCCTTATCCGGTAACTATCGTCTTGAGTCCAACCCGGTAAGAC
ACGACTTATCGCCACTGGCAGCAGCCACTGGTAACAGGATTAGCAGAGCGAGGTATGTAGGCGGTGCTAC
AGAGTTCTTGAAGTGGTGGCCTAACTACGGCTACACTAGAAGAACAGTATTTGGTATCTGCGCTCTGCTG
AAGCCAGTTACCTTCGGAAAAAGAGTTGGTAGCTCTTGATCCGGCAAACAAACCACCGCTGGTAGCGGTG
GTTTTTTTGTTTGCAAGCAGCAGATTACGCGCAGAAAAAAAGGATCTCAAGAAGATCCTTTGATCTTTTC
TACGGGGTCTGACGCTCAGTGGAACGAAAACTCACGTTAAGGGATTTTGGTCATGAGATTATCAAAAAGG
ATCTTCACCTAGATCCTTTTAAATTAAAAATGAAGTTTTAAATCAATCTAAAGTATATATGAGTAAACTT
GGTCTGACAGTTACCAATGCTTAATCAGTGAGGCACCTATCTCAGCGATCTGTCTATTTCGTTCATCCAT
AGTTGCCTGACTCCCCGTCGTGTAGATAACTACGATACGGGAGGGCTTACCATCTGGCCCCAGTGCTGCA
ATGATACCGCGAGACCCACGCTCACCGGCTCCAGATTTATCAGCAATAAACCAGCCAGCCGGAAGGGCCG
AGCGCAGAAGTGGTCCTGCAACTTTATCCGCCTCCATCCAGTCTATTAATTGTTGCCGGGAAGCTAGAGT
AAGTAGTTCGCCAGTTAATAGTTTGCGCAACGTTGTTGCCATTGCTACAGGCATCGTGGTGTCACGCTCG
TCGTTTGGTATGGCTTCATTCAGCTCCGGTTCCCAACGATCAAGGCGAGTTACATGATCCCCCATGTTGT
GCAAAAAAGCGGTTAGCTCCTTCGGTCCTCCGATCGTTGTCAGAAGTAAGTTGGCCGCAGTGTTATCACT
CATGGTTATGGCAGCACTGCATAATTCTCTTACTGTCATGCCATCCGTAAGATGCTTTTCTGTGACTGGT
GAGTACTCAACCAAGTCATTCTGAGAATAGTGTATGCGGCGACCGAGTTGCTCTTGCCCGGCGTCAATAC
GGGATAATACCGCGCCACATAGCAGAACTTTAAAAGTGCTCATCATTGGAAAACGTTCTTCGGGGCGAAA
ACTCTCAAGGATCTTACCGCTGTTGAGATCCAGTTCGATGTAACCCACTCGTGCACCCAACTGATCTTCA
GCATCTTTTACTTTCACCAGCGTTTCTGGGTGAGCAAAAACAGGAAGGCAAAATGCCGCAAAAAAGGGAA
TAAGGGCGACACGGAAATGTTGAATACTCATACTCTTCCTTTTTCAATATTATTGAAGCATTTATCAGGG
TTATTGTCTCATGAGCGGATACATATTTGAATGTATTTAGAAAAATAAACAAATAGGGGTTCCGCGCACA
TTTCCCCGAAAAGTGCCACCTGAC
Features (pLannotate 1.2.2; 31 found; start..end, strand, type, name):
     31..83      -  misc_feature   bom (fragment): basis of mobility region from pBR322
    238..617     +  enhancer       CMV enhancer: human cytomegalovirus immediate early enhancer
    618..817     +  promoter       CMV promoter: human cytomegalovirus (CMV) immediate early promoter
    835..1015    +  LTR            5' LTR (truncated): truncated 5' long terminal repeat (LTR) from HIV-1
   1062..1187    +  misc_feature   HIV-1 Ψ: packaging signal of human immunodeficiency virus type 1
   1171..1534    +  CDS            HIV-1 gag (fragment): gag protein from human immunodeficiency virus 1; gag
   1680..1913    +  misc_feature   RRE: The Rev response element (RRE) of HIV-1 allows for Rev-dependent mRNA export from the nucleus to the cytoplasm.
   2290..2390    +  CDS            Rev (fragment): human immunodeficiency virus 1 (HIV-1) Rev protein; rev; enhances nuclear export of unspliced and incompletely spliced viral mRNAs
   2440..2557    +  misc_feature   cPPT/CTS: central polypurine tract and central termination sequence of HIV-1
   2649..3860    +  promoter       UbC promoter: human ubiquitin C promoter
   3871..3894    -  misc_feature   MCS (fragment): pUC18/19 multiple cloning site
   4837..5553    +  CDS            EYFP: enhanced YFP mammalian codon-optimized
   5554..5578    +  misc_feature   MCS (fragment): pBluescript multiple cloning site
   5578..6166    +  misc_feature   WPRE: woodchuck hepatitis virus posttranscriptional regulatory element
   6103..6684    +  CDS            nef (fragment): NEF_HV1H2 - Experimental evidence at protein level: Swiss-Prot protein existence level 1. Extracellular Nef protein targets CD4(+) T-lymphocytes for apoptosis by interacting with CXCR4 surface receptors. From Human immunodeficiency virus type 1 group M subtype B (isolate HXB2) (HIV-1).
   6691..6871    +  LTR            5' LTR (truncated): truncated 5' long terminal repeat (LTR) from HIV-1
   6903..7127    +  polyA_signal   bGH poly(A) signal: bovine growth hormone polyadenylation signal
   7131..7152    +  promoter       SV40 promoter (fragment): SV40 enhancer and early promoter
   7173..7601    +  rep_origin     f1 ori (sequence partly withheld): f1 bacteriophage origin of replication; arrow indicates direction of (+) strand synthesis
   7615..7944    +  promoter       SV40 promoter: SV40 enhancer and early promoter
   7992..8039    +  promoter       EM7 promoter: synthetic bacterial promoter&nbsp
   8058..8432    +  CDS            BleoR: antibiotic-binding protein; Sh ble from Streptoalloteichus hindustanus; confers resistance to bleomycin, phleomycin, and Zeocin™
   8442..8567    +  CDS            ble (fragment): BLE_KLEPN - Experimental evidence at protein level: Swiss-Prot protein existence level 1. Binding protein with a strong affinity to the bleomycin family of antibiotics. Binds to CL990; an antimitotic-antibiotic compound. From Klebsiella pneumoniae.
   8562..8683    +  polyA_signal   SV40 poly(A) signal: SV40 polyadenylation signal
   8754..8776    -  protein_bind   lac operator (fragment): The lac repressor binds to the lac operator to inhibit transcription in E. coli. This inhibition can be relieved by adding lactose or isopropyl-β-D-thiogalactopyranoside (IPTG). lac repressor encoded by lacI
   8780..8810    -  promoter       lac promoter: promoter for the E. coli lac operon
   8825..8846    -  protein_bind   CAP binding site: CAP binding activates transcription in the presence of cAMP. E. coli catabolite activator protein
   8859..8951    -  CDS            lacI (fragment): lac repressor; lacI; The lac repressor binds to the lac operator to inhibit transcription in E. coli. This inhibition can be relieved by adding lactose or isopropyl-β-D-thiogalactopyranoside (IPTG).
   9134..9722    -  rep_origin     ori: high-copy-number ColE1/pMB1/pBR322/pUC origin of replication
   9893..10753   -  CDS            AmpR: β-lactamase; bla; confers resistance to ampicillin, carbenicillin, and related antibiotics
  10754..10858   -  promoter       AmpR promoter: bla
