[The description below was written by a language model from this plasmid's Addgene catalogue record and pLannotate feature annotations shown in this document.]
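Description:
pFUGW-ZipACR-EYFP is an HIV-1-based lentiviral transfer plasmid built on the pFUGW backbone for delivering a fast light-gated anion channel to neurons. It is maintained in E. coli through a high-copy ColE1/pUC-type origin with ampicillin resistance (AmpR under its own bla promoter). An f1 origin is also present. The backbone additionally carries an SV40/EM7-driven bleomycin/Zeocin resistance cassette with an SV40 poly(A) signal, which lies outside the LTR-flanked region and so would not be packaged. The catalogue lists a total size of about 4.8 kb, whereas the sequenced record behind the feature table is about 10.9 kb. The annotated layout matches a full lentiviral vector, so the catalogue size figures appear to be understated.

The viral genome is transcribed from a CMV enhancer/promoter fused to a truncated 5' LTR. This is followed by the Ψ packaging signal with a gag fragment, the RRE for Rev-dependent nuclear export, and the cPPT/CTS. The internal expression cassette uses the human ubiquitin C promoter. Downstream of it, between BamHI and EcoRI sites, sits the ZipACR coding sequence from the cryptophyte alga Proteomonas sulcata, joined through a NotI site to a C-terminal EYFP. The opsin itself is not annotated in the feature table, but it corresponds to the unannotated gap between the promoter and EYFP. A WPRE enhances transcript expression, and a truncated 3' LTR and bGH poly(A) signal close the unit.

ZipACR is described as a fast anion channelrhodopsin with a current half-decay of 2–4 ms depending on voltage. The construct is intended for time-resolved optogenetic inhibition of neuronal spiking, with EYFP fluorescence marking the expressing cells.
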