Addgene plasmid #88844: pFUGW-ZipACR-EYFP
Purpose: Fast anion channelrhodopsin (current half-decay time 2-4 ms depending on voltage) for time-resolved inhibition of neuronal spiking
Depositing lab: John Spudich. Depositing organization: University of Texas Health Science Center at Houston. Publication: The Expanding Family of Natural Anion Channelrhodopsins Reveals Large Variations in Kinetics, Conductance, and Spectral Sensitivity. Govorunova EG, Sineshchekov OA, Rodarte EM, Janz R, Morelle O, Melkonian M, Wong GK, Spudich JL. Sci Rep. 2017 Mar 3;7:43358. doi: 10.1038/srep43358. PubMed 28256618.
Backbone
  Vector backbone: pFUGW
  Backbone size w/o insert (bp): 3099
  Total vector size (bp): 4757
  Modifications to backbone: None
  Vector type: Lentiviral
Growth in bacteria
  Bacterial resistance: Ampicillin, 100 μg/mL
  Growth temperature: 37°C
  Growth strain: NEB Stable
  Copy number: High Copy
Gene/Insert
  Gene/Insert name: ZipACR-NotI-EYFP
  Species: Proteomonas sulcata
  Insert size (bp): 1658
  GenBank ID: KX879679 KX879679
  Tag / fusion protein: EYFP (C terminal on insert)
  Cloning method: Restriction Enzyme; 5′ cloning site BamHI (not destroyed); 3′ cloning site EcoRI (not destroyed)
  Sequencing primers: 5′ TGAACTATGCGCTCGGGGTTGGCG
Terms and licenses: Academic/Nonprofit Terms; Industry Terms: Not Available to Industry
How to cite: pFUGW-ZipACR-EYFP was a gift from John Spudich (Addgene plasmid # 88844 ; http://n2t.net/addgene:88844 ; RRID:Addgene_88844)
