>Addgene plasmid #88844 | pFUGW-ZipACR-EYFP | depositor partial sequence | sequence record 174161 | ZipACR coding region and short flanks
GCACCTTTTGAAATGTAATCATTTGGGTCAATATGTAATTTTCAGTGTTAGACTAGTAAATTGTCCGCTA
AATTCTGGCCGTTTTTGGCTTTTTTGTTAGACGAAGCTTGGGCTGCAGGTCGACTCTAGAGGATCCATGG
CCGCCCTCCATCAGGCTCTGGAGGAGCTGGGACAGGGAGCCAGCAGGCACCTCCTGTACAGAGCCCCCGA
GGAGATGGTGTATGGCAAGTGGGTGGAGGCCAACCCTAGGTGCATCGAACTGCACGACCACTCCGACTAC
GTGTACGTGTTCCAGCTGTGCTTCGCCGTGGTGTGCGCCTGCCAGGTGATCTTCATGTTCACCAGGGCCC
CCAACGTGGGCTGGGAAGCCATCTATCTGCCCCTGGCCGAGGTCGTGACCTACAGCATTGCCGCCAACGG
AGAGGGCGTGCTGAGGATGGCCGACGGCAGGTACTTCAATTTCGCCAAACTGGCCGGATGGGCCGTGTGC
TGCCCCATTATGCTCATCCAGATCGGAGGCATGGCCCAGATCAAGTACAGGACCATCCCCCTGAACAACG
TGGTGCTGGCCGCTAGCCTGAATAGGATCATCTTCGGCATGGCCAGCGCCATCACAGCCTCCGACCCTGC
TAGATGGGGCTTTTACTTCTGCGCCTGGATCTGTTACCTGACCGAGGTCGGCATCACCCTGACCATCATG
GCCGTGGCCATCAGCGACTTCAGCAAGATCAAGACAGAGCTCGGCCAGTGGGTGGTGGGCCGTATTCAAA
CCATGAGGATCATCTTTCTGGTCGCCTGGACCAGCTTCCCCGTCGTGTGGGTGCTGGGCTACACCGGATT
CTGCGTGATCCACGAGGACTACATCGCCCTGCTGTATCTGTTCGCCGACCTGCTCTCCAAGAACACCTGG
GGAGTGATGATGTGGCATACCACCTGGGTGAAACTCAACGGCAAATGGGACAGGGAATTTGCCGCCGCCG
GAGGACACGAGGCTCTGAAGAAGGCCCTGGAGCAGGACGTGGAAATCGGCGCCGGCGAGAAGAACCAGAA
CCAGCTGACCGCCAGGCAGGCGGCCGCCGTGAGCAAGGGCGAGGAGCTGTTCACCGGGGTGGTGCCCATC
CTGGTCGAGCTGGACGGCGACGTAAACGGCCACAAGTTCAGCG
